Addgene plasmid #109755: p3E-Rab31
Purpose: Multisite gateway vector for 3' tagging with Rab31
Depositing lab: Rob Parton. Depositing organization: University of Queensland, Institute for Molecular Bioscience. Publication: In vivo cell biological screening identifies an endocytic capture mechanism for T-tubule formation. Hall TE, Martel N, Ariotti N, Xiong Z, Lo HP, Ferguson C, Rae J, Lim YW, Parton RG. Nat Commun. 2020 Jul 24;11(1):3711. doi: 10.1038/s41467-020-17486-w. PubMed 32709891.
Backbone
  Vector backbone: pDONR p2R-p3
  Vector type: Zebrafish plasmids
Growth in bacteria
  Bacterial resistance: Kanamycin, 50 μg/mL
  Growth temperature: 37°C
  Growth strain: DH5alpha
  Copy number: High Copy
Gene/Insert
  Gene/Insert name: Rab31
  Species: D. rerio (zebrafish)
  Entrez Gene: rab31 (a.k.a. sb:eu672)
  Cloning method: Gateway Cloning
Terms and licenses: Academic/Nonprofit Terms; Industry Terms: Not Available to Industry
How to cite: p3E-Rab31 was a gift from Rob Parton (Addgene plasmid # 109755 ; http://n2t.net/addgene:109755 ; RRID:Addgene_109755)
