[The description below was written by a language model from this plasmid's Addgene catalogue record, the feature table of its GenBank file and pLannotate feature annotations shown in this document.]
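Description:
p3E-Rab31 is a 3,223 bp Gateway 3' entry clone built in the pDONR P2R-P3 backbone and catalogued as a zebrafish plasmid. It is a bacterial shuttle and donor plasmid, not an expression vector. It replicates in E. coli from a high-copy ColE1/pUC-type origin and is selected with kanamycin through the aph(3')-Ia (KanR) gene. The rrnB T1 and T2 terminators lie upstream of the recombination cassette and insulate it from read-through transcription. A T7 promoter and M13 forward and reverse primer sites flank the cassette and are useful for sequencing the insert.

The payload is the zebrafish (D. rerio) rab31 coding sequence, about 580 bp, placed between attR2 and attL3 recombination sites. The GenBank record leaves this interval unannotated. The automated annotation finds the open reading frame by homology to mouse Rab31, a small GTPase that regulates membrane trafficking and is associated with the Golgi and trans-Golgi network. The same tool labels the downstream site as an attL1 fragment overlapping an attB3 core, which is consistent with the attL3 site named in the GenBank record. The two tables also use different coordinate origins but describe the same sequence.

No eukaryotic promoter, fluorescent tag or polyadenylation signal is annotated, so these elements are expected to come from the other components of the assembly. In a multisite LR reaction, the attR2/attL3 pair directs Rab31 into the third (3') position, downstream of a 5' entry promoter and a middle entry element, within a destination vector. The stated purpose is 3' tagging with Rab31, meaning fusion of Rab31 to the C-terminal side of whatever occupies the middle position. The plasmid belongs to a collection made for in vivo cell biology in zebrafish.
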