LOCUS       Exported 3223 bp ds-DNA circular SYN 13-MAY-2021
DEFINITION  Multisite gateway vector for 3' tagging with Rab31.
ACCESSION   .
VERSION     .
KEYWORDS    p3E-Rab31
SOURCE      synthetic DNA construct
  ORGANISM  synthetic DNA construct
REFERENCE   1 (bases 1 to 3223)
  TITLE     Parton Lab Plasmids for in vivo cell biology in the zebrafish
REFERENCE   2 (bases 1 to 3223)
  AUTHORS   .
  TITLE     Direct Submission
  JOURNAL   Exported May 13, 2021 from SnapGene Server 1.1.58
            http://www.snapgene.com
FEATURES             Location/Qualifiers
     source          1..3223
                     /organism="synthetic DNA construct"
                     /mol_type="other DNA"
     protein_bind    complement(1..125)
                     /gene="mutant version of attR"
                     /label=attR2
                     /bound_moiety="LR Clonase(TM)"
                     /note="recombination site for the Gateway(R) LR reaction"
     protein_bind    complement(709..804)
                     /gene="mutant version of attL"
                     /label=attL3
                     /bound_moiety="LR Clonase(TM)"
                     /note="recombination site for the Gateway(R) LR reaction"
     primer_bind     complement(841..860)
                     /label=T7
                     /note="T7 promoter, forward primer"
     promoter        complement(842..860)
                     /label=T7 promoter
                     /note="promoter for bacteriophage T7 RNA polymerase"
     primer_bind     complement(865..881)
                     /label=M13 rev
                     /note="common sequencing primer, one of multiple similar
                     variants"
     primer_bind     complement(865..881)
                     /label=M13 Reverse
                     /note="In lacZ gene. Also called M13-rev"
     primer_bind     complement(983..1002)
                     /label=pENTR-R
                     /note="pENTR vectors, reverse primer"
     CDS             994..1803
                     /codon_start=1
                     /gene="aph(3')-Ia"
                     /product="aminoglycoside phosphotransferase"
                     /label=KanR
                     /note="confers resistance to kanamycin in bacteria or G418
                     (Geneticin(R)) in eukaryotes"
                     /translation="MSHIQRETSRPRLNSNMDADLYGYKWARDNVGQSGATIYRLYGKP
                     DAPELFLKHGKGSVANDVTDEMVRLNWLTEFMPLPTIKHFIRTPDDAWLLTTAIPGKTA
                     FQVLEEYPDSGENIVDALAVFLRRLHSIPVCNCPFNSDRVFRLAQAQSRMNNGLVDASD
                     FDDERNGWPVEQVWKEMHKLLPFSPDSVVTHGDFSLDNLIFDEGKLIGCIDVGRVGIAD
                     RYQDLAILWNCLGEFSPSLQKRLFQKYGIDNPDMNKLQFHLMLDEFF"
     primer_bind     complement(1061..1080)
                     /label=Kan-R
                     /note="Kanamycin resistance gene, reverse primer"
     rep_origin      1950..2538
                     /direction=RIGHT
                     /label=ori
                     /note="high-copy-number ColE1/pMB1/pBR322/pUC origin of
                     replication"
     primer_bind     2439..2458
                     /label=pBR322ori-F
                     /note="pBR322 origin, forward primer"
     primer_bind     2692..2709
                     /label=L4440
                     /note="L4440 vector, forward primer"
     terminator      2868..2895
                     /label=rrnB T2 terminator
                     /note="transcription terminator T2 from the E. coli rrnB
                     gene"
     terminator      2987..3073
                     /gene="Escherichia coli rrnB"
                     /label=rrnB T1 terminator
                     /note="transcription terminator T1 from the E. coli rrnB
                     gene"
     primer_bind     3122..3144
                     /label=M13/pUC Forward
                     /note="In lacZ gene"
     primer_bind     3136..3153
                     /label=M13 Forward
                     /note="In lacZ gene. Also called M13-F20 or M13 (-21)
                     Forward"
     primer_bind     3137..3153
                     /label=M13 fwd
                     /note="common sequencing primer, one of multiple similar
                     variants"
ORIGIN
        1 catagtgact gcatatgttg tgttttacag tattatgtag tctgtttttt atgcaaaatc
       61 taatttaata tattgatatt tatatcattt tacgtttctc gttcaacttt cttgtacaaa
      121 gtggtggcca taagggagct aaaagtttgt ctgctcgggg acactggtgt ggggaaatcg
      181 agtatcgtgt gtcggtttgt tcaagatcac tttgaccaca acattagtcc gacaataggt
      241 gcatcatttt taactaagac cgtcccctct ggaaatgaac ttcacaaatt tctgatctgg
      301 gacactgcag gacaagagcg gtttcattcc ctggctccca tgtattacag aggctcggca
      361 gcggctgtca ttgtttatga catcacaaag cttgactcgt tccagacgtt aaagaagtgg
      421 gtgaaagagc tgaaggagca cgggccggag gatatagtgg tggccatcgc tggaaataag
      481 aacgatctgg gtgacatcag ggaagttcca actaaggagg cgaaagaatt tgcagagtcg
      541 attgcagcca tatttatgga gaccagtgcc agaaatgctg taaacataga ggagctgttc
      601 caaaaaatca gtcgacagat ccctccactg gagaacactg atgcagacag ccacgactcc
      661 ttcaagctga cccgacagcc tcctccagcc accaaacgct gctgttagca actttattat
      721 acaaagttgg cattataaaa aagcattgct tatcaatttg ttgcaacgaa caggtcacta
      781 tcagtcaaaa taaaatcatt atttggagct ccatggtagc gttaacgcgg ccgcgatatc
      841 ccctatagtg agtcgtatta catggtcata gctgtttcct ggcagctctg gcccgtgtct
      901 caaaatctct gatgttacat tgcacaagat aaaaatatat catcatgaac aataaaactg
      961 tctgcttaca taaacagtaa tacaaggggt gttatgagcc atattcaacg ggaaacgtcg
     1021 aggccgcgat taaattccaa catggatgct gatttatatg ggtataaatg ggctcgcgat
     1081 aatgtcgggc aatcaggtgc gacaatctat cgcttgtatg ggaagcccga tgcgccagag
     1141 ttgtttctga aacatggcaa aggtagcgtt gccaatgatg ttacagatga gatggtcaga
     1201 ctaaactggc tgacggaatt tatgcctctt ccgaccatca agcattttat ccgtactcct
     1261 gatgatgcat ggttactcac cactgcgatc cccggaaaaa cagcattcca ggtattagaa
     1321 gaatatcctg attcaggtga aaatattgtt gatgcgctgg cagtgttcct gcgccggttg
     1381 cattcgattc ctgtttgtaa ttgtcctttt aacagcgatc gcgtatttcg tctcgctcag
     1441 gcgcaatcac gaatgaataa cggtttggtt gatgcgagtg attttgatga cgagcgtaat
     1501 ggctggcctg ttgaacaagt ctggaaagaa atgcataaac ttttgccatt ctcaccggat
     1561 tcagtcgtca ctcatggtga tttctcactt gataacctta tttttgacga ggggaaatta
     1621 ataggttgta ttgatgttgg acgagtcgga atcgcagacc gataccagga tcttgccatc
     1681 ctatggaact gcctcggtga gttttctcct tcattacaga aacggctttt tcaaaaatat
     1741 ggtattgata atcctgatat gaataaattg cagtttcatt tgatgctcga tgagtttttc
     1801 taatcagaat tggttaattg gttgtaacac tggcagagca ttacgctgac ttgacgggac
     1861 ggcgcaagct catgaccaaa atcccttaac gtgagttacg cgtcgttcca ctgagcgtca
     1921 gaccccgtag aaaagatcaa aggatcttct tgagatcctt tttttctgcg cgtaatctgc
     1981 tgcttgcaaa caaaaaaacc accgctacca gcggtggttt gtttgccgga tcaagagcta
     2041 ccaactcttt ttccgaaggt aactggcttc agcagagcgc agataccaaa tactgttctt
     2101 ctagtgtagc cgtagttagg ccaccacttc aagaactctg tagcaccgcc tacatacctc
     2161 gctctgctaa tcctgttacc agtggctgct gccagtggcg ataagtcgtg tcttaccggg
     2221 ttggactcaa gacgatagtt accggataag gcgcagcggt cgggctgaac ggggggttcg
     2281 tgcacacagc ccagcttgga gcgaacgacc tacaccgaac tgagatacct acagcgtgag
     2341 ctatgagaaa gcgccacgct tcccgaaggg agaaaggcgg acaggtatcc ggtaagcggc
     2401 agggtcggaa caggagagcg cacgagggag cttccagggg gaaacgcctg gtatctttat
     2461 agtcctgtcg ggtttcgcca cctctgactt gagcgtcgat ttttgtgatg ctcgtcaggg
     2521 gggcggagcc tatggaaaaa cgccagcaac gcggcctttt tacggttcct ggccttttgc
     2581 tggccttttg ctcacatgtt ctttcctgcg ttatcccctg attctgtgga taaccgtatt
     2641 accgcctttg agtgagctga taccgctcgc cgcagccgaa cgaccgagcg cagcgagtca
     2701 gtgagcgagg aagcggaaga gcgcccaata cgcaaaccgc ctctccccgc gcgttggccg
     2761 attcattaat gcagctggca cgacaggttt cccgactgga aagcgggcag tgagcgcaac
     2821 gcaattaata cgcgtaccgc tagccaggaa gagtttgtag aaacgcaaaa aggccatccg
     2881 tcaggatggc cttctgctta gtttgatgcc tggcagttta tggcgggcgt cctgcccgcc
     2941 accctccggg ccgttgcttc acaacgttca aatccgctcc cggcggattt gtcctactca
     3001 ggagagcgtt caccgacaaa caacagataa aacgaaaggc ccagtcttcc gactgagcct
     3061 ttcgttttat ttgatgcctg gcagttccct actctcgcgt taacgctagc atggatgttt
     3121 tcccagtcac gacgttgtaa aacgacggcc agtcttaagc tcgggccctg cagctctaga
     3181 gctcgaattc tacaggtcac taataccatc taagtagttg gtt
//
