Features (pLannotate 1.2.2; 11 found; start..end, strand, type, name):
    121..213     +  CDS            lacI (fragment): lac repressor; lacI; The lac repressor binds to the lac operator to inhibit transcription in E. coli. This inhibition can be relieved by adding lactose or isopropyl-β-D-thiogalactopyranoside (IPTG).
    268..295     -  terminator     rrnB T2 terminator: transcription terminator T2 from the E. coli rrnB gene
    427..470     +  terminator     rrnB T1 terminator: Escherichia coli rrnB; transcription terminator T1 from the E. coli rrnB gene
    517..553     -  CDS            lacZα (fragment): LacZα fragment of β-galactosidase; lacZ fragment
    624..748     -  protein_bind   attR2: mutant version of attR; recombination site for the Gateway® LR reaction LR Clonase™
    750..1328    +  CDS            Rab31: RAB31_MOUSE - Experimental evidence at protein level: Swiss-Prot protein existence level 1. The small GTPases Rab are key regulators of intracellular membrane trafficking, from the formation of transport vesicles to their fusion with membranes. Rabs cycle between an inactive GDP-bound form and an active GTP-bound form that is able to recruit to membranes different set of downstream effectors directly responsible for vesicle formation, movement, tethering and fusion. Required for the integrity and for normal function of the Golgi apparatus and the trans-Golgi network. Plays a role in insulin-st
   1332..1352    -  protein_bind   attB3: mutant version of attB; core recombination site for the Gateway® BP reaction BP Clonase™
   1343..1428    -  protein_bind   attL1 (fragment): mutant version of attL; recombination site for the Gateway® LR reaction LR Clonase™
   1465..1483    -  promoter       T7 promoter: promoter for bacteriophage T7 RNA polymerase
   1617..2426    +  CDS            KanR: aminoglycoside phosphotransferase; aph(3')-Ia; confers resistance to kanamycin in bacteria or G418 (Geneticin®) in eukaryotes
   2573..3161    +  rep_origin     ori: high-copy-number ColE1/pMB1/pBR322/pUC origin of replication
>Addgene plasmid #109755 | p3E-Rab31 | depositor full sequence | sequence record 206692 | Full Sequence
CTTTCCTGCGTTATCCCCTGATTCTGTGGATAACCGTATTACCGCCTTTGAGTGAGCTGATACCGCTCGC
CGCAGCCGAACGACCGAGCGCAGCGAGTCAGTGAGCGAGGAAGCGGAAGAGCGCCCAATACGCAAACCGC
CTCTCCCCGCGCGTTGGCCGATTCATTAATGCAGCTGGCACGACAGGTTTCCCGACTGGAAAGCGGGCAG
TGAGCGCAACGCAATTAATACGCGTACCGCTAGCCAGGAAGAGTTTGTAGAAACGCAAAAAGGCCATCCG
TCAGGATGGCCTTCTGCTTAGTTTGATGCCTGGCAGTTTATGGCGGGCGTCCTGCCCGCCACCCTCCGGG
CCGTTGCTTCACAACGTTCAAATCCGCTCCCGGCGGATTTGTCCTACTCAGGAGAGCGTTCACCGACAAA
CAACAGATAAAACGAAAGGCCCAGTCTTCCGACTGAGCCTTTCGTTTTATTTGATGCCTGGCAGTTCCCT
ACTCTCGCGTTAACGCTAGCATGGATGTTTTCCCAGTCACGACGTTGTAAAACGACGGCCAGTCTTAAGC
TCGGGCCCTGCAGCTCTAGAGCTCGAATTCTACAGGTCACTAATACCATCTAAGTAGTTGATTCATAGTG
ACTGCATATGTTGTGTTTTACAGTATTATGTAGTCTGTTTTTTATGCAAAATCTAATTTAATATATTGAT
ATTTATATCATTTTACGTTTCTCGTTCAACTTTCTTGTACAAAGTGGTGGCCATAAGGGAGCTAAAAGTT
TGTCTGCTCGGGGACACTGGTGTGGGGAAATCGAGTATCGTGTGTCGGTTTGTTCAAGATCACTTTGACC
ACAACATTAGTCCGACAATAGGTGCATCATTTTTAACTAAGACCGTCCCCTCTGGAAATGAACTTCACAA
ATTTCTGATCTGGGACACTGCAGGACAAGAGCGGTTTCATTCCCTGGCTCCCATGTATTACAGAGGCTCG
GCAGCGGCTGTCATTGTTTATGACATCACAAAGCTTGACTCGTTCCAGACGTTAAAGAAGTGGGTGAAAG
AGCTGAAGGAGCACGGGCCGGAGGATATAGTGGTGGCCATCGCTGGAAATAAGAACGATCTGGGTGACAT
CAGGGAAGTTCCAACTAAGGAGGCGAAAGAATTTGCAGAGTCGATTGCAGCCATATTTATGGAGACCAGT
GCCAGAAATGCTGTAAACATAGAGGAGCTGTTCCAAAAAATCAGTCGACAGATCCCTCCACTGGAGAACA
CTGATGCAGACAGCCACGACTCCTTCAAGCTGACCCGACAGCCTCCTCCAGCCACCAAACGCTGCTGTTA
GCAACTTTATTATACAAAGTTGGCATTATAAAAAAGCATTGCTTATCAATTTGTTGCAACGAACAGGTCA
CTATCAGTCAAAATAAAATCATTATTTGGAGCTCCATGGTAGCGTTAACGCGGCCGCGATATCCCCTATA
GTGAGTCGTATTACATGGTCATAGCTGTTTCCTGGCAGCTCTGGCCCGTGTCTCAAAATCTCTGATGTTA
CATTGCACAAGATAAAAATATATCATCATGAACAATAAAACTGTCTGCTTACATAAACAGTAATACAAGG
GGTGTTATGAGCCATATTCAACGGGAAACGTCGAGGCCGCGATTAAATTCCAACATGGATGCTGATTTAT
ATGGGTATAAATGGGCTCGCGATAATGTCGGGCAATCAGGTGCGACAATCTATCGCTTGTATGGGAAGCC
CGATGCGCCAGAGTTGTTTCTGAAACATGGCAAAGGTAGCGTTGCCAATGATGTTACAGATGAGATGGTC
AGACTAAACTGGCTGACGGAATTTATGCCTCTTCCGACCATCAAGCATTTTATCCGTACTCCTGATGATG
CATGGTTACTCACCACTGCGATCCCCGGAAAAACAGCATTCCAGGTATTAGAAGAATATCCTGATTCAGG
TGAAAATATTGTTGATGCGCTGGCAGTGTTCCTGCGCCGGTTGCATTCGATTCCTGTTTGTAATTGTCCT
TTTAACAGCGATCGCGTATTTCGTCTCGCTCAGGCGCAATCACGAATGAATAACGGTTTGGTTGATGCGA
GTGATTTTGATGACGAGCGTAATGGCTGGCCTGTTGAACAAGTCTGGAAAGAAATGCATAAACTTTTGCC
ATTCTCACCGGATTCAGTCGTCACTCATGGTGATTTCTCACTTGATAACCTTATTTTTGACGAGGGGAAA
TTAATAGGTTGTATTGATGTTGGACGAGTCGGAATCGCAGACCGATACCAGGATCTTGCCATCCTATGGA
ACTGCCTCGGTGAGTTTTCTCCTTCATTACAGAAACGGCTTTTTCAAAAATATGGTATTGATAATCCTGA
TATGAATAAATTGCAGTTTCATTTGATGCTCGATGAGTTTTTCTAATCAGAATTGGTTAATTGGTTGTAA
CACTGGCAGAGCATTACGCTGACTTGACGGGACGGCGCAAGCTCATGACCAAAATCCCTTAACGTGAGTT
ACGCGTCGTTCCACTGAGCGTCAGACCCCGTAGAAAAGATCAAAGGATCTTCTTGAGATCCTTTTTTTCT
GCGCGTAATCTGCTGCTTGCAAACAAAAAAACCACCGCTACCAGCGGTGGTTTGTTTGCCGGATCAAGAG
CTACCAACTCTTTTTCCGAAGGTAACTGGCTTCAGCAGAGCGCAGATACCAAATACTGTCCTTCTAGTGT
AGCCGTAGTTAGGCCACCACTTCAAGAACTCTGTAGCACCGCCTACATACCTCGCTCTGCTAATCCTGTT
ACCAGTGGCTGCTGCCAGTGGCGATAAGTCGTGTCTTACCGGGTTGGACTCAAGACGATAGTTACCGGAT
AAGGCGCAGCGGTCGGGCTGAACGGGGGGTTCGTGCACACAGCCCAGCTTGGAGCGAACGACCTACACCG
AACTGAGATACCTACAGCGTGAGCATTGAGAAAGCGCCACGCTTCCCGAAGGGAGAAAGGCGGACAGGTA
TCCGGTAAGCGGCAGGGTCGGAACAGGAGAGCGCACGAGGGAGCTTCCAGGGGGAAACGCCTGGTATCTT
TATAGTCCTGTCGGGTTTCGCCACCTCTGACTTGAGCGTCGATTTTTGTGATGCTCGTCAGGGGGGCGGA
GCCTATGGAAAAACGCCAGCAACGCGGCCTTTTTACGGTTCCTGGCCTTTTGCTGGCCTTTTGCTCACAT
GTT
